>Addgene plasmid #216349 | pCMV-mCherry-RspACFAST | addgene full sequence | sequence record 427394 | Addgene NGS Result
ATGGTGAGCAAGGGCGAGGAGGATAACATGGCCATCATCAAGGAGTTCATGCGCTTCAAGGTGCACATGG
AGGGCTCCGTGAACGGCCACGAGTTCGAGATCGAGGGCGAGGGCGAGGGCCGCCCCTACGAGGGCACCCA
GACCGCCAAGCTGAAGGTGACCAAGGGTGGCCCCCTGCCCTTCGCCTGGGACATCCTGTCCCCTCAGTTC
ATGTACGGCTCCAAGGCCTACGTGAAGCACCCCGCCGACATCCCCGACTACTTGAAGCTGTCCTTCCCCG
AGGGCTTCAAGTGGGAGCGCGTGATGAACTTCGAGGACGGCGGCGTGGTGACCGTGACCCAGGACTCCTC
CCTGCAGGACGGCGAGTTCATCTACAAGGTGAAGCTGCGCGGCACCAACTTCCCCTCCGACGGCCCCGTA
ATGCAGAAGAAGACCATGGGCTGGGAGGCCTCCTCCGAGCGGATGTACCCCGAGGACGGCGCCCTGAAGG
GCGAGATCAAGCAGAGGCTGAAGCTGAAGGACGGCGGCCACTACGACGCTGAGGTCAAGACCACCTACAA
GGCCAAGAAGCCCGTGCAGCTGCCCGGCGCCTACAACGTCAACATCAAGTTGGACATCACCTCCCACAAC
GAGGACTACACCATCGTGGAACAGTACGAACGCGCCGAGGGCCGCCACTCCACCGGCGGCATGGACGAGC
TGTACAAGTCTAGAGGCGGCGGCTCCGGCGACAGCTTCTGGATCTTCGTGAAGAGACTGTAAGCTAGCTT
GACTGACTGAGATACAGCGTACCTTCAGCTCACAGACATGATAAGATACATTGATGAGTTTGGACAAACC
ACAACTAGAATGCAGTGAAAAAAATGCTTTATTTGTGAAATTTGTGATGCTATTGCTTTATTTGTAACCA
TTATAAGCTGCAATAAACAAGTTAACAACAACAATTGCATTCATTTTATGTTTCAGGTTCAGGGGGAGGT
GTGGGAGGTTTTTTAAAGCAAGTAAAACCTCTACAAATGTGGTATTGGCCCATCTCTATCGGTATCGTAG
CATAACCCCTTGGGGCCTCTAAACGGGTCTTGAGGGGTTTTTTGTGCCCCTCGGGCCGGATTGCTATCTA
CCGGCATTGGCGCAGAAAAAAATGCCTGATGCGACGCTGCGCGTCTTATACTCCCACATATGCCAGATTC
AGCAACGGATACGGCTTCCCCAACTTGCCCACTTCCATACGTGTCCTCCTTACCAGAAATTTATCCTTAA
GGTCGTCAGCTATCCTGCAGGCGATCTCTCGATTTCGATCAAGACATTCCTTTAATGGTCTTTTCTGGAC
ACCACTAGGGGTCAGAAGTAGTTCATCAAACTTTCTTCCCTCCCTAATCTCATTGGTTACCTTGGGCTAT
CGAAACTTAATTAACCAGTCAAGTCAGCTACTTGGCGAGATCGACTTGTCTGGGTTTCGACTACGCTCAG
AATTGCGTCAGTCAAGTTCGATCTGGTCCTTGCTATTGCACCCGTTCTCCGATTACGAGTTTCATTTAAA
TCATGTGAGCAAAAGGCCAGCAAAAGGCCAGGAACCGTAAAAAGGCCGCGTTGCTGGCGTTTTTCCATAG
GCTCCGCCCCCCTGACGAGCATCACAAAAATCGACGCTCAAGTCAGAGGTGGCGAAACCCGACAGGACTA
TAAAGATACCAGGCGTTTCCCCCTGGAAGCTCCCTCGTGCGCTCTCCTGTTCCGACCCTGCCGCTTACCG
GATACCTGTCCGCCTTTCTCCCTTCGGGAAGCGTGGCGCTTTCTCATAGCTCACGCTGTAGGTATCTCAG
TTCGGTGTAGGTCGTTCGCTCCAAGCTGGGCTGTGTGCACGAACCCCCCGTTCAGCCCGACCGCTGCGCC
TTATCCGGTAACTATCGTCTTGAGTCCAACCCGGTAAGACACGACTTATCGCCACTGGCAGCAGCCACTG
GTAACAGGATTAGCAGAGCGAGGTATGTAGGCGGTGCTACAGAGTTCTTGAAGTGGTGGCCTAACTACGG
CTACACTAGAAGAACAGTATTTGGTATCTGCGCTCTGCTGAAGCCAGTTACCTTCGGAAAAAGAGTTGGT
AGCTCTTGATCCGGCAAACAAACCACCGCTGGTAGCGGTGGTTTTTTTGTTTGCAAGCAGCAGATTACGC
GCAGAAAAAAAGGATCTCAAGAAGATCCTTTGATCTTTTCTACGGGGTCTGACGCTCAGTGGAACGAAAA
CTCACGTTAAGGGATTTTGGTCATGAGATTATCAAAAAGGATCTTCACCTAGATCCTTTTAAATTAAAAA
TGAAGTTTTAAATCAATCTAAAGTATATATGAGTAAACTTGGTCTGACAGTTACCAATGCTTAATCAGTG
AGGCACCTATCTCAGCGATCTGTCTATTTCGTTCATCCATAGTTGCATTTAAATTTCCGAACTCTCCAAG
GCCCTCGTCGGAAAATCTTCAAACCTTTCGTCCGATCCATCTTGCAGGCTACCTCTCGAACGAACTATCG
CAAGTCTCTTGGCCGGCCTTGCGCCTTGGCTATTGCTTGGCAGCGCCTATCGCCAGGTATTACTCCAATC
CCGAATATCCGAGATCGGGATCACCCGAGAGAAGTTCAACCTACATCCTCAATCCCGATCTATCCGAGAT
CCGAGGAATATCGAAATCGGGGCGCGCCTGGTGTACCGAGAACGATCCTCTCAGTGCGAGTCTCGACGAT
CCATATCGTTGCTTGGCAGTCAGCCAGTCGGAATCCAGCTTGGGACCCAGGAAGTCCAATCGTCAGATAT
TGTACTCAAGCCTGGTCACGGCAGCGTACCGATCTGTTTAAACCTAGATATTGATAGTCTGATCGGTCAA
CGTATAATCGAGTCCTAGCTTTTGCAAACATCTATCAAGAGACAGGATCAGCAGGAGGCTTTCGCATGAG
TATTCAACATTTCCGTGTCGCCCTTATTCCCTTTTTTGCGGCATTTTGCCTTCCTGTTTTTGCTCACCCA
GAAACGCTGGTGAAAGTAAAAGATGCTGAAGATCAGTTGGGTGCGCGAGTGGGTTACATCGAACTGGATC
TCAACAGCGGTAAGATCCTTGAGAGTTTTCGCCCCGAAGAACGCTTTCCAATGATGAGCACTTTTAAAGT
TCTGCTATGTGGCGCGGTATTATCCCGTATTGACGCCGGGCAAGAGCAACTCGGTCGCCGCATACACTAT
TCTCAGAATGACTTGGTTGAGTATTCACCAGTCACAGAAAAGCATCTTACGGATGGCATGACAGTAAGAG
AATTATGCAGTGCTGCCATAACCATGAGTGATAACACTGCGGCCAACTTACTTCTGACAACGATTGGAGG
ACCGAAGGAGCTAACCGCTTTTTTGCACAACATGGGGGATCATGTAACTCGCCTTGATCGTTGGGAACCG
GAGCTGAATGAAGCCATACCAAACGACGAGCGTGACACCACGATGCCTGTAGCAATGGCAACAACCTTGC
GTAAACTATTAACTGGCGAACTACTTACTCTAGCTTCCCGGCAACAGTTGATAGACTGGATGGAGGCGGA
TAAAGTTGCAGGACCACTTCTGCGCTCGGCCCTTCCGGCTGGCTGGTTTATTGCTGATAAATCTGGAGCC
GGTGAGCGTGGGTCTCGCGGTATCATTGCAGCACTGGGGCCAGATGGTAAGCCCTCCCGTATCGTAGTTA
TCTACACGACGGGGAGTCAGGCAACTATGGATGAACGAAATAGACAGATCGCTGAGATAGGTGCCTCACT
GATTAAGCATTGGTAACCGATTCTAGGTGCATTGGCGCAGAAAAAAATGCCTGATGCGACGCTGCGCGTC
TTATACTCCCACATATGCCAGATTCAGCAACGGATACGGCTTCCCCAACTTGCCCACTTCCATACGTGTC
CTCCTTACCAGAAATTTATCCTTAAGATCCCGAATCGTTTAAACTCGACTCTGGCTCTATCGAATCTCCG
TCGTTTCGAGCTTACGCGAACAGCCGTGGCGCTCATTTGCTCGTCGGGCATCGAATCTCGTCAGCTATCG
TCAGCTTACCTTTTTGGCAGCGATCGCGGCTCCCGACATCTTGGACCATTAGCTCCACAGGTATCTTCTT
CCCTCTAGTGGTCATAACAGCAGCTTCAGCTACCTCTCAATTCAAAAAACCCCTCAAGACCCGTTTAGAG
GCCCCAAGGGGTTATGCTATCAATCGTTGCGTTACACACACAAAAAACCAACACACATCCATCTTCGATG
GATAGCGATTTTATTATCTAACTGCTGATCGAGTGTAGCCAGATCTAGTAATCAATTACGGGGTCATTAG
TTCATAGCCCATATATGGAGTTCCGCGTTACATAACTTACGGTAAATGGCCCGCCTGGCTGACCGCCCAA
CGACCCCCGCCCATTGACGTCAATAATGACGTATGTTCCCATAGTAACGCCAATAGGGACTTTCCATTGA
CGTCAATGGGTGGAGTATTTACGGTAAACTGCCCACTTGGCAGTACATCAAGTGTATCATATGCCAAGTA
CGCCCCCTATTGACGTCAATGACGGTAAATGGCCCGCCTGGCATTATGCCCAGTACATGACCTTATGGGA
CTTTCCTACTTGGCAGTACATCTACGTATTAGTCATCGCTATTACCATGCTGATGCGGTTTTGGCAGTAC
ATCAATGGGCGTGGATAGCGGTTTGACTCACGGGGATTTCCAAGTCTCCACCCCATTGACGTCAATGGGA
GTTTGTTTTGGCACCAAAATCAACGGGACTTTCCAAAATGTCGTAACAACTCCGCCCCATTGACGCAAAT
GGGCGGTAGGCGTGTACGGTGGGAGGTCTATATAAGCAGAGCTGGTTTAGTGAACCGTCAGATCAGATCT
TTGTCGATCCTACCATCCACTCGACACACCCGCCAGCGGCCGC
Features (pLannotate 1.2.2; 16 found; start..end, strand, type, name):
      1..708     +  CDS            mCherry: mCherry is a basic (constitutively fluorescent) red fluorescent protein published in 2004, derived from Discosoma sp.. It is reported to be a very rapidly-maturing monomer with low acid sensitivity.
    812..933     -  polyA_signal   SV40 poly(A) signal: SV40 polyadenylation signal
    956..1025    -  CDS            large T antigen (fragment): large T antigen from SV40 (simian virus 40)
   1048..1094    +  terminator     T7 terminator: transcription terminator for bacteriophage T7 RNA polymerase
   1124..1260    +  terminator     rrnG terminator: transcription terminator from the E. coli ribosomal RNA rrnG operon (Albrechtsen et al., 1991)
   1305..1376    +  misc_feature   3' β-globin insulator: insulator downstream of the human β-globin locus (Farrell et al., 2002)
   1602..2190    -  rep_origin     ori: high-copy-number ColE1/pMB1/pBR322/pUC origin of replication
   2362..2426    -  CDS            bla(M) (fragment): β-lactamase lacking the signal sequence; bla(M); allows cytosolic expression of β-lactamase
   2936..3796    +  CDS            AmpR: β-lactamase; bla; confers resistance to ampicillin, carbenicillin, and related antibiotics
   3809..3945    +  terminator     rrnG terminator: transcription terminator from the E. coli ribosomal RNA rrnG operon (Albrechtsen et al., 1991)
   4097..4168    +  misc_feature   5' β-globin insulator: insulator upstream of the human β-globin locus (Farrell et al., 2002)
   4173..4219    -  terminator     T7 terminator: transcription terminator for bacteriophage T7 RNA polymerase
   4237..4285    -  polyA_signal   poly(A) signal: synthetic polyadenylation signal
   4366..4669    +  enhancer       CMV enhancer: human cytomegalovirus immediate early enhancer
   4742..4759    -  promoter       CMV promoter (fragment): human cytomegalovirus (CMV) immediate early promoter
   4822..4873    +  promoter       CMVd2 promoter: truncated human cytomegalovirus (CMV) immediate early promoter that yields moderately reduced expression relative to the full-length promoter
