[The description below was written by a language model from this plasmid's Addgene catalogue record and pLannotate feature annotations shown in this document.]
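Description:
pCMV-mCherry-RspACFAST is a mammalian expression plasmid built by gene synthesis on a commercial pCMV backbone. It expresses a cytosolic fusion of the red fluorescent protein mCherry to RspACFAST. In bacteria it is maintained through a high-copy ColE1/pUC-type origin and selected with ampicillin via a full-length β-lactamase (AmpR) gene. A short additional β-lactamase fragment in the annotation appears to be a backbone remnant.

The sequence record (about 4.9 kb) is numbered from the start of the mCherry coding sequence. The CMV immediate-early enhancer and promoter elements sit at the end of the circular map, directly upstream of mCherry, and an SV40 polyadenylation signal lies downstream of the insert. The promoter is annotated only as a short fragment plus a truncated CMVd2-type match, whereas the catalogue simply lists the promoter as CMV. The RspACFAST portion is not annotated. Given the 759 bp insert and the roughly 708 bp mCherry, it must be a short segment occupying the gap between mCherry and the poly(A) signal. According to the record, RspAFAST derives from the photoactive yellow protein of Rheinheimera sp. A13L. The name suggests the small C-terminal fragment of a split FAST-type fluorogen-binding tag, though the record does not say so explicitly.

The expression unit and the bacterial marker are flanked by insulating elements typical of this backbone: 5' and 3' β-globin insulators, T7 and rrnG transcription terminators, and a synthetic poly(A) signal upstream of the CMV enhancer, which limit read-through into the cassette. The stated purpose is cytosolic expression of the fusion in mammalian cells, where mCherry gives a constitutive red signal for tracking the tagged fragment.
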