Addgene plasmid #216349: pCMV-mCherry-RspACFAST
Purpose: expresses mCherry-RspACFAST fusion cytosolically
Depositing lab: Alison Tebo.
Backbone
  Vector backbone: pCMV
  Backbone manufacturer: Twist
  Backbone size w/o insert (bp): 4181
  Vector type: Mammalian Expression
Growth in bacteria
  Bacterial resistance: Ampicillin, 100 μg/mL
  Growth temperature: 37°C
  Growth strain: DH5alpha
  Copy number: High Copy
Gene/Insert
  Gene/Insert name: mCherry-RspACFAST
  Species: RspAFAST derived from photoactive yellow protein from Rheinheimera sp A13L and mCherry from DsRed from Discosoma sp
  Insert size (bp): 759
  Promoter: CMV
  Cloning method: Gene Synthesis
Terms and licenses: Academic/Nonprofit Terms; Industry Terms: Not Available to Industry
How to cite: pCMV-mCherry-RspACFAST was a gift from Alison Tebo (Addgene plasmid # 216349 ; http://n2t.net/addgene:216349 ; RRID:Addgene_216349)
